Addgene plasmid #169885: pLentiCRISPR V2 sgACO1_1
Purpose: Disrupt ACO1
Depositing lab: Richard Possemato. Depositing organization: NYU Grossman School of Medicine. Publication: Iron-sulfur cluster deficiency can be sensed by IRP2 and regulates iron homeostasis and sensitivity to ferroptosis independent of IRP1 and FBXL5. Terzi EM, Sviderskiy VO, Alvarez SW, Whiten GC, Possemato R. Sci Adv. 2021 May 26;7(22). pii: 7/22/eabg4302. doi: 10.1126/sciadv.abg4302. Print 2021 May. PubMed 34039609.
Backbone
  Vector backbone: pLENTICRISPR V2
  Backbone manufacturer: Broad Institute
  Backbone size w/o insert (bp): 11590
  Total vector size (bp): 11590
  Vector type: Mammalian Expression, Lentiviral, CRISPR
  Selectable markers: Puromycin
Growth in bacteria
  Bacterial resistance: Ampicillin, 100 μg/mL
  Growth temperature: 37°C
  Growth strain: NEB Stable
  Copy number: High Copy
Gene/Insert
  Gene/Insert name: sgRNA targeting ACO1
  Species: Synthetic
  Insert size (bp): 21
Terms and licenses: Academic/Nonprofit Terms; Industry Terms: Not Available to Industry
Depositor comments: Target: GGTGGATGATTCCTGAGCCA
How to cite: pLentiCRISPR V2 sgACO1_1 was a gift from Richard Possemato (Addgene plasmid # 169885 ; http://n2t.net/addgene:169885 ; RRID:Addgene_169885)
