[The description below was written by a language model from this plasmid's Addgene catalogue record and pLannotate feature annotations shown in this document.]
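Description:
pLentiCRISPR V2 sgACO1_1 is an all-in-one lentiviral CRISPR plasmid built on the pLentiCRISPR V2 backbone and intended to disrupt ACO1 in mammalian cells. It is propagated in E. coli through a high-copy ColE1/pUC-type origin with ampicillin selection (AmpR), and it also carries an f1 origin. The backbone includes an SV40/EM7-driven bleomycin/Zeocin resistance cassette outside the viral region. The catalogue lists the vector as 11,590 bp, whereas the annotated full sequence record is 13,013 nt; the record does not explain this difference.

The transfer cassette has a third-generation, self-inactivating design. A CMV enhancer/promoter fused to a truncated HIV-1 5' LTR drives production of the genomic RNA in packaging cells. This is followed by the Ψ packaging signal with a gag fragment, the Rev response element for Rev-dependent nuclear export, and the cPPT/CTS. The cassette ends in a ΔU3 3' LTR that inactivates LTR promoter activity after integration.

Between the LTRs, a human U6 (Pol III) promoter expresses the synthetic ACO1-targeting spacer joined to the Streptococcus pyogenes guide RNA scaffold. An EF-1α core promoter drives S. pyogenes Cas9, followed by a puromycin N-acetyltransferase coding sequence. The linker between Cas9 and the puromycin marker is not annotated in the feature table. A WPRE downstream enhances transcript expression.

Transduced cells therefore receive the nuclease, the guide and a puromycin selection marker from a single integrated provirus, allowing selection of populations in which Cas9 cuts ACO1 to produce knockout alleles. The associated publication concerns iron-sulfur cluster deficiency, iron homeostasis and ferroptosis sensitivity.
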