Features (pLannotate 1.2.2; 33 found; start..end, strand, type, name):
    148..200     -  misc_feature   bom (fragment): basis of mobility region from pBR322
    355..734     +  enhancer       CMV enhancer: human cytomegalovirus immediate early enhancer
    735..934     +  promoter       CMV promoter: human cytomegalovirus (CMV) immediate early promoter
    952..1132    +  LTR            5' LTR (truncated): truncated 5' long terminal repeat (LTR) from HIV-1
   1179..1304    +  misc_feature   HIV-1 Ψ: packaging signal of human immunodeficiency virus type 1
   1288..1651    +  CDS            HIV-1 gag (fragment): gag protein from human immunodeficiency virus 1; gag
   1797..2030    +  misc_feature   RRE: The Rev response element (RRE) of HIV-1 allows for Rev-dependent mRNA export from the nucleus to the cytoplasm.
   2407..2507    +  CDS            Rev (fragment): human immunodeficiency virus 1 (HIV-1) Rev protein; rev; enhances nuclear export of unspliced and incompletely spliced viral mRNAs
   2557..2674    +  misc_feature   cPPT/CTS: central polypurine tract and central termination sequence of HIV-1
   2725..2965    +  promoter       U6 promoter: RNA polymerase III promoter for human U6 snRNA
   2995..3070    +  misc_RNA       gRNA scaffold: guide RNA scaffold for the Streptococcus pyogenes CRISPR/Cas9 system
   3088..3106    +  CDS            small t antigen (fragment): SV40 (simian virus 40) small t antigen
   3132..3343    +  promoter       EF-1α core promoter: core promoter for human elongation factor EF-1α
   3368..7471    +  CDS            Cas9: Cas9 (Csn1) endonuclease from the Streptococcus pyogenes Type II CRISPR/Cas system generates RNA-guided double strand breaks in DNA
   7609..8206    +  CDS            PuroR (fragment): puromycin N-acetyltransferase; pac from Streptomyces; confers resistance to puromycin
   8222..8810    +  misc_feature   WPRE: woodchuck hepatitis virus posttranscriptional regulatory element
   8861..8880    +  misc_feature   cPPT/CTS (fragment): central polypurine tract and central termination sequence of HIV-1
   8882..9115    +  LTR            3' LTR (ΔU3): self-inactivating 3' long terminal repeat (LTR) from HIV-1
   9147..9371    +  polyA_signal   bGH poly(A) signal: bovine growth hormone polyadenylation signal
   9375..9396    +  promoter       SV40 promoter (fragment): SV40 enhancer and early promoter
   9417..9845    +  rep_origin     f1 ori (sequence partly withheld): f1 bacteriophage origin of replication; arrow indicates direction of (+) strand synthesis
   9859..10188   +  promoter       SV40 promoter: SV40 enhancer and early promoter
  10236..10283   +  promoter       EM7 promoter: synthetic bacterial promoter&nbsp
  10302..10676   +  CDS            BleoR: antibiotic-binding protein; Sh ble from Streptoalloteichus hindustanus; confers resistance to bleomycin, phleomycin, and Zeocin™
  10686..10811   +  CDS            ble (fragment): BLE_KLEPN - Experimental evidence at protein level: Swiss-Prot protein existence level 1. Binding protein with a strong affinity to the bleomycin family of antibiotics. Binds to CL990; an antimitotic-antibiotic compound. From Klebsiella pneumoniae.
  10806..10927   +  polyA_signal   SV40 poly(A) signal: SV40 polyadenylation signal
  10998..11020   -  protein_bind   lac operator (fragment): The lac repressor binds to the lac operator to inhibit transcription in E. coli. This inhibition can be relieved by adding lactose or isopropyl-β-D-thiogalactopyranoside (IPTG). lac repressor encoded by lacI
  11024..11054   -  promoter       lac promoter: promoter for the E. coli lac operon
  11069..11090   -  protein_bind   CAP binding site: CAP binding activates transcription in the presence of cAMP. E. coli catabolite activator protein
  11103..11195   -  CDS            lacI (fragment): lac repressor; lacI; The lac repressor binds to the lac operator to inhibit transcription in E. coli. This inhibition can be relieved by adding lactose or isopropyl-β-D-thiogalactopyranoside (IPTG).
  11378..11966   -  rep_origin     ori: high-copy-number ColE1/pMB1/pBR322/pUC origin of replication
  12137..12997   -  CDS            AmpR: β-lactamase; bla; confers resistance to ampicillin, carbenicillin, and related antibiotics
  12998..89      -  promoter       AmpR promoter (across the origin): bla
>Addgene plasmid #169885 | pLentiCRISPR V2 sgACO1_1 | addgene full sequence | sequence record 332995 | Addgene NGS Result
TATTATTGAAGCATTTATCAGGGTTATTGTCTCATGAGCGGATACATATTTGAATGTATTTAGAAAAATA
AACAAATAGGGGTTCCGCGCACATTTCCCCGAAAAGTGCCACCTGACGTCGACGGATCGGGAGATCTCCC
GATCCCCTATGGTGCACTCTCAGTACAATCTGCTCTGATGCCGCATAGTTAAGCCAGTATCTGCTCCCTG
CTTGTGTGTTGGAGGTCGCTGAGTAGTGCGCGAGCAAAATTTAAGCTACAACAAGGCAAGGCTTGACCGA
CAATTGCATGAAGAATCTGCTTAGGGTTAGGCGTTTTGCGCTGCTTCGCGATGTACGGGCCAGATATACG
CGTTGACATTGATTATTGACTAGTTATTAATAGTAATCAATTACGGGGTCATTAGTTCATAGCCCATATA
TGGAGTTCCGCGTTACATAACTTACGGTAAATGGCCCGCCTGGCTGACCGCCCAACGACCCCCGCCCATT
GACGTCAATAATGACGTATGTTCCCATAGTAACGCCAATAGGGACTTTCCATTGACGTCAATGGGTGGAG
TATTTACGGTAAACTGCCCACTTGGCAGTACATCAAGTGTATCATATGCCAAGTACGCCCCCTATTGACG
TCAATGACGGTAAATGGCCCGCCTGGCATTATGCCCAGTACATGACCTTATGGGACTTTCCTACTTGGCA
GTACATCTACGTATTAGTCATCGCTATTACCATGGTGATGCGGTTTTGGCAGTACATCAATGGGCGTGGA
TAGCGGTTTGACTCACGGGGATTTCCAAGTCTCCACCCCATTGACGTCAATGGGAGTTTGTTTTGGCACC
AAAATCAACGGGACTTTCCAAAATGTCGTAACAACTCCGCCCCATTGACGCAAATGGGCGGTAGGCGTGT
ACGGTGGGAGGTCTATATAAGCAGCGCGTTTTGCCTGTACTGGGTCTCTCTGGTTAGACCAGATCTGAGC
CTGGGAGCTCTCTGGCTAACTAGGGAACCCACTGCTTAAGCCTCAATAAAGCTTGCCTTGAGTGCTTCAA
GTAGTGTGTGCCCGTCTGTTGTGTGACTCTGGTAACTAGAGATCCCTCAGACCCTTTTAGTCAGTGTGGA
AAATCTCTAGCAGTGGCGCCCGAACAGGGACTTGAAAGCGAAAGGGAAACCAGAGGAGCTCTCTCGACGC
AGGACTCGGCTTGCTGAAGCGCGCACGGCAAGAGGCGAGGGGCGGCGACTGGTGAGTACGCCAAAAATTT
TGACTAGCGGAGGCTAGAAGGAGAGAGATGGGTGCGAGAGCGTCAGTATTAAGCGGGGGAGAATTAGATC
GCGATGGGAAAAAATTCGGTTAAGGCCAGGGGGAAAGAAAAAATATAAATTAAAACATATAGTATGGGCA
AGCAGGGAGCTAGAACGATTCGCAGTTAATCCTGGCCTGTTAGAAACATCAGAAGGCTGTAGACAAATAC
TGGGACAGCTACAACCATCCCTTCAGACAGGATCAGAAGAACTTAGATCATTATATAATACAGTAGCAAC
CCTCTATTGTGTGCATCAAAGGATAGAGATAAAAGACACCAAGGAAGCTTTAGACAAGATAGAGGAAGAG
CAAAACAAAAGTAAGACCACCGCACAGCAAGCGGCCGCTGATCTTCAGACCTGGAGGAGGAGATATGAGG
GACAATTGGAGAAGTGAATTATATAAATATAAAGTAGTAAAAATTGAACCATTAGGAGTAGCACCCACCA
AGGCAAAGAGAAGAGTGGTGCAGAGAGAAAAAAGAGCAGTGGGAATAGGAGCTTTGTTCCTTGGGTTCTT
GGGAGCAGCAGGAAGCACTATGGGCGCAGCGTCAATGACGCTGACGGTACAGGCCAGACAATTATTGTCT
GGTATAGTGCAGCAGCAGAACAATTTGCTGAGGGCTATTGAGGCGCAACAGCATCTGTTGCAACTCACAG
TCTGGGGCATCAAGCAGCTCCAGGCAAGAATCCTGGCTGTGGAAAGATACCTAAAGGATCAACAGCTCCT
GGGGATTTGGGGTTGCTCTGGAAAACTCATTTGCACCACTGCTGTGCCTTGGAATGCTAGTTGGAGTAAT
AAATCTCTGGAACAGATTTGGAATCACACGACCTGGATGGAGTGGGACAGAGAAATTAACAATTACACAA
GCTTAATACACTCCTTAATTGAAGAATCGCAAAACCAGCAAGAAAAGAATGAACAAGAATTATTGGAATT
AGATAAATGGGCAAGTTTGTGGAATTGGTTTAACATAACAAATTGGCTGTGGTATATAAAATTATTCATA
ATGATAGTAGGAGGCTTGGTAGGTTTAAGAATAGTTTTTGCTGTACTTTCTATAGTGAATAGAGTTAGGC
AGGGATATTCACCATTATCGTTTCAGACCCACCTCCCAACCCCGAGGGGACCCGACAGGCCCGAAGGAAT
AGAAGAAGAAGGTGGAGAGAGAGACAGAGACAGATCCATTCGATTAGTGAACGGATCGGCACTGCGTGCG
CCAATTCTGCAGACAAATGGCAGTATTCATCCACAATTTTAAAAGAAAAGGGGGGATTGGGGGGTACAGT
GCAGGGGAAAGAATAGTAGACATAATAGCAACAGACATACAAACTAAAGAATTACAAAAACAAATTACAA
AAATTCAAAATTTTCGGGTTTATTACAGGGACAGCAGAGATCCAGTTTGGTTAATTAAGGTACCGAGGGC
CTATTTCCCATGATTCCTTCATATTTGCATATACGATACAAGGCTGTTAGAGAGATAATTAGAATTAATT
TGACTGTAAACACAAAGATATTAGTACAAAATACGTGACGTAGAAAGTAATAATTTCTTGGGTAGTTTGC
AGTTTTAAAATTATGTTTTAAAATGGACTATCATATGCTTACCGTAACTTGAAAGTATTTCGATTTCTTG
GCTTTATATATCTTGTGGAAAGGACGAAACACCGGGTGGATGATTCCTGAGCCAGTTTTAGAGCTAGAAA
TAGCAAGTTAAAATAAGGCTAGTCCGTTATCAACTTGAAAAAGTGGCACCGAGTCGGTGCTTTTTTGAAT
TCGCTAGCTAGGTCTTGAAAGGAGTGGGAATTGGCTCCGGTGCCCGTCAGTGGGCAGAGCGCACATCGCC
CACAGTCCCCGAGAAGTTGGGGGGAGGGGTCGGCAATTGATCCGGTGCCTAGAGAAGGTGGCGCGGGGTA
AACTGGGAAAGTGATGTCGTGTACTGGCTCCGCCTTTTTCCCGAGGGTGGGGGAGAACCGTATATAAGTG
CAGTAGTCGCCGTGAACGTTCTTTTTCGCAACGGGTTTGCCGCCAGAACACAGGACCGGTTCTAGAGCGC
TGCCACCATGGACAAGAAGTACAGCATCGGCCTGGACATCGGCACCAACTCTGTGGGCTGGGCCGTGATC
ACCGACGAGTACAAGGTGCCCAGCAAGAAATTCAAGGTGCTGGGCAACACCGACCGGCACAGCATCAAGA
AGAACCTGATCGGAGCCCTGCTGTTCGACAGCGGCGAAACAGCCGAGGCCACCCGGCTGAAGAGAACCGC
CAGAAGAAGATACACCAGACGGAAGAACCGGATCTGCTATCTGCAAGAGATCTTCAGCAACGAGATGGCC
AAGGTGGACGACAGCTTCTTCCACAGACTGGAAGAGTCCTTCCTGGTGGAAGAGGATAAGAAGCACGAGC
GGCACCCCATCTTCGGCAACATCGTGGACGAGGTGGCCTACCACGAGAAGTACCCCACCATCTACCACCT
GAGAAAGAAACTGGTGGACAGCACCGACAAGGCCGACCTGCGGCTGATCTATCTGGCCCTGGCCCACATG
ATCAAGTTCCGGGGCCACTTCCTGATCGAGGGCGACCTGAACCCCGACAACAGCGACGTGGACAAGCTGT
TCATCCAGCTGGTGCAGACCTACAACCAGCTGTTCGAGGAAAACCCCATCAACGCCAGCGGCGTGGACGC
CAAGGCCATCCTGTCTGCCAGACTGAGCAAGAGCAGACGGCTGGAAAATCTGATCGCCCAGCTGCCCGGC
GAGAAGAAGAATGGCCTGTTCGGAAACCTGATTGCCCTGAGCCTGGGCCTGACCCCCAACTTCAAGAGCA
ACTTCGACCTGGCCGAGGATGCCAAACTGCAGCTGAGCAAGGACACCTACGACGACGACCTGGACAACCT
GCTGGCCCAGATCGGCGACCAGTACGCCGACCTGTTTCTGGCCGCCAAGAACCTGTCCGACGCCATCCTG
CTGAGCGACATCCTGAGAGTGAACACCGAGATCACCAAGGCCCCCCTGAGCGCCTCTATGATCAAGAGAT
ACGACGAGCACCACCAGGACCTGACCCTGCTGAAAGCTCTCGTGCGGCAGCAGCTGCCTGAGAAGTACAA
AGAGATTTTCTTCGACCAGAGCAAGAACGGCTACGCCGGCTACATTGACGGCGGAGCCAGCCAGGAAGAG
TTCTACAAGTTCATCAAGCCCATCCTGGAAAAGATGGACGGCACCGAGGAACTGCTCGTGAAGCTGAACA
GAGAGGACCTGCTGCGGAAGCAGCGGACCTTCGACAACGGCAGCATCCCCCACCAGATCCACCTGGGAGA
GCTGCACGCCATTCTGCGGCGGCAGGAAGATTTTTACCCATTCCTGAAGGACAACCGGGAAAAGATCGAG
AAGATCCTGACCTTCCGCATCCCCTACTACGTGGGCCCTCTGGCCAGGGGAAACAGCAGATTCGCCTGGA
TGACCAGAAAGAGCGAGGAAACCATCACCCCCTGGAACTTCGAGGAAGTGGTGGACAAGGGCGCTTCCGC
CCAGAGCTTCATCGAGCGGATGACCAACTTCGATAAGAACCTGCCCAACGAGAAGGTGCTGCCCAAGCAC
AGCCTGCTGTACGAGTACTTCACCGTGTATAACGAGCTGACCAAAGTGAAATACGTGACCGAGGGAATGA
GAAAGCCCGCCTTCCTGAGCGGCGAGCAGAAAAAGGCCATCGTGGACCTGCTGTTCAAGACCAACCGGAA
AGTGACCGTGAAGCAGCTGAAAGAGGACTACTTCAAGAAAATCGAGTGCTTCGACTCCGTGGAAATCTCC
GGCGTGGAAGATCGGTTCAACGCCTCCCTGGGCACATACCACGATCTGCTGAAAATTATCAAGGACAAGG
ACTTCCTGGACAATGAGGAAAACGAGGACATTCTGGAAGATATCGTGCTGACCCTGACACTGTTTGAGGA
CAGAGAGATGATCGAGGAACGGCTGAAAACCTATGCCCACCTGTTCGACGACAAAGTGATGAAGCAGCTG
AAGCGGCGGAGATACACCGGCTGGGGCAGGCTGAGCCGGAAGCTGATCAACGGCATCCGGGACAAGCAGT
CCGGCAAGACAATCCTGGATTTCCTGAAGTCCGACGGCTTCGCCAACAGAAACTTCATGCAGCTGATCCA
CGACGACAGCCTGACCTTTAAAGAGGACATCCAGAAAGCCCAGGTGTCCGGCCAGGGCGATAGCCTGCAC
GAGCACATTGCCAATCTGGCCGGCAGCCCCGCCATTAAGAAGGGCATCCTGCAGACAGTGAAGGTGGTGG
ACGAGCTCGTGAAAGTGATGGGCCGGCACAAGCCCGAGAACATCGTGATCGAAATGGCCAGAGAGAACCA
GACCACCCAGAAGGGACAGAAGAACAGCCGCGAGAGAATGAAGCGGATCGAAGAGGGCATCAAAGAGCTG
GGCAGCCAGATCCTGAAAGAACACCCCGTGGAAAACACCCAGCTGCAGAACGAGAAGCTGTACCTGTACT
ACCTGCAGAATGGGCGGGATATGTACGTGGACCAGGAACTGGACATCAACCGGCTGTCCGACTACGATGT
GGACCATATCGTGCCTCAGAGCTTTCTGAAGGACGACTCCATCGACAACAAGGTGCTGACCAGAAGCGAC
AAGAACCGGGGCAAGAGCGACAACGTGCCCTCCGAAGAGGTCGTGAAGAAGATGAAGAACTACTGGCGGC
AGCTGCTGAACGCCAAGCTGATTACCCAGAGAAAGTTCGACAATCTGACCAAGGCCGAGAGAGGCGGCCT
GAGCGAACTGGATAAGGCCGGCTTCATCAAGAGACAGCTGGTGGAAACCCGGCAGATCACAAAGCACGTG
GCACAGATCCTGGACTCCCGGATGAACACTAAGTACGACGAGAATGACAAGCTGATCCGGGAAGTGAAAG
TGATCACCCTGAAGTCCAAGCTGGTGTCCGATTTCCGGAAGGATTTCCAGTTTTACAAAGTGCGCGAGAT
CAACAACTACCACCACGCCCACGACGCCTACCTGAACGCCGTCGTGGGAACCGCCCTGATCAAAAAGTAC
CCTAAGCTGGAAAGCGAGTTCGTGTACGGCGACTACAAGGTGTACGACGTGCGGAAGATGATCGCCAAGA
GCGAGCAGGAAATCGGCAAGGCTACCGCCAAGTACTTCTTCTACAGCAACATCATGAACTTTTTCAAGAC
CGAGATTACCCTGGCCAACGGCGAGATCCGGAAGCGGCCTCTGATCGAGACAAACGGCGAAACCGGGGAG
ATCGTGTGGGATAAGGGCCGGGATTTTGCCACCGTGCGGAAAGTGCTGAGCATGCCCCAAGTGAATATCG
TGAAAAAGACCGAGGTGCAGACAGGCGGCTTCAGCAAAGAGTCTATCCTGCCCAAGAGGAACAGCGATAA
GCTGATCGCCAGAAAGAAGGACTGGGACCCTAAGAAGTACGGCGGCTTCGACAGCCCCACCGTGGCCTAT
TCTGTGCTGGTGGTGGCCAAAGTGGAAAAGGGCAAGTCCAAGAAACTGAAGAGTGTGAAAGAGCTGCTGG
GGATCACCATCATGGAAAGAAGCAGCTTCGAGAAGAATCCCATCGACTTTCTGGAAGCCAAGGGCTACAA
AGAAGTGAAAAAGGACCTGATCATCAAGCTGCCTAAGTACTCCCTGTTCGAGCTGGAAAACGGCCGGAAG
AGAATGCTGGCCTCTGCCGGCGAACTGCAGAAGGGAAACGAACTGGCCCTGCCCTCCAAATATGTGAACT
TCCTGTACCTGGCCAGCCACTATGAGAAGCTGAAGGGCTCCCCCGAGGATAATGAGCAGAAACAGCTGTT
TGTGGAACAGCACAAGCACTACCTGGACGAGATCATCGAGCAGATCAGCGAGTTCTCCAAGAGAGTGATC
CTGGCCGACGCTAATCTGGACAAAGTGCTGTCCGCCTACAACAAGCACCGGGATAAGCCCATCAGAGAGC
AGGCCGAGAATATCATCCACCTGTTTACCCTGACCAATCTGGGAGCCCCTGCCGCCTTCAAGTACTTTGA
CACCACCATCGACCGGAAGAGGTACACCAGCACCAAAGAGGTGCTGGACGCCACCCTGATCCACCAGAGC
ATCACCGGCCTGTACGAGACACGGATCGACCTGTCTCAGCTGGGAGGCGACAAGCGACCTGCCGCCACAA
AGAAGGCTGGACAGGCTAAGAAGAAGAAAGATTACAAAGACGATGACGATAAGGGATCCGGCGCAACAAA
CTTCTCTCTGCTGAAACAAGCCGGAGATGTCGAAGAGAATCCTGGACCGACCGAGTACAAGCCCACGGTG
CGCCTCGCCACCCGCGACGACGTCCCCAGGGCCGTACGCACCCTCGCCGCCGCGTTCGCCGACTACCCCG
CCACGCGCCACACCGTCGATCCGGACCGCCACATCGAGCGGGTCACCGAGCTGCAAGAACTCTTCCTCAC
GCGCGTCGGGCTCGACATCGGCAAGGTGTGGGTCGCGGACGACGGCGCCGCGGTGGCGGTCTGGACCACG
CCGGAGAGCGTCGAAGCGGGGGCGGTGTTCGCCGAGATCGGCCCGCGCATGGCCGAGTTGAGCGGTTCCC
GGCTGGCCGCGCAGCAACAGATGGAAGGCCTCCTGGCGCCGCACCGGCCCAAGGAGCCCGCGTGGTTCCT
GGCCACCGTCGGAGTCTCGCCCGACCACCAGGGCAAGGGTCTGGGCAGCGCCGTCGTGCTCCCCGGAGTG
GAGGCGGCCGAGCGCGCCGGGGTGCCCGCCTTCCTGGAGACCTCCGCGCCCCGCAACCTCCCCTTCTACG
AGCGGCTCGGCTTCACCGTCACCGCCGACGTCGAGGTGCCCGAAGGACCGCGCACCTGGTGCATGACCCG
CAAGCCCGGTGCCTGAACGCGTTAAGTCGACAATCAACCTCTGGATTACAAAATTTGTGAAAGATTGACT
GGTATTCTTAACTATGTTGCTCCTTTTACGCTATGTGGATACGCTGCTTTAATGCCTTTGTATCATGCTA
TTGCTTCCCGTATGGCTTTCATTTTCTCCTCCTTGTATAAATCCTGGTTGCTGTCTCTTTATGAGGAGTT
GTGGCCCGTTGTCAGGCAACGTGGCGTGGTGTGCACTGTGTTTGCTGACGCAACCCCCACTGGTTGGGGC
ATTGCCACCACCTGTCAGCTCCTTTCCGGGACTTTCGCTTTCCCCCTCCCTATTGCCACGGCGGAACTCA
TCGCCGCCTGCCTTGCCCGCTGCTGGACAGGGGCTCGGCTGTTGGGCACTGACAATTCCGTGGTGTTGTC
GGGGAAATCATCGTCCTTTCCTTGGCTGCTCGCCTGTGTTGCCACCTGGATTCTGCGCGGGACGTCCTTC
TGCTACGTCCCTTCGGCCCTCAATCCAGCGGACCTTCCTTCCCGCGGCCTGCTGCCGGCTCTGCGGCCTC
TTCCGCGTCTTCGCCTTCGCCCTCAGACGAGTCGGATCTCCCTTTGGGCCGCCTCCCCGCGTCGACTTTA
AGACCAATGACTTACAAGGCAGCTGTAGATCTTAGCCACTTTTTAAAAGAAAAGGGGGGACTGGAAGGGC
TAATTCACTCCCAACGAAGACAAGATCTGCTTTTTGCTTGTACTGGGTCTCTCTGGTTAGACCAGATCTG
AGCCTGGGAGCTCTCTGGCTAACTAGGGAACCCACTGCTTAAGCCTCAATAAAGCTTGCCTTGAGTGCTT
CAAGTAGTGTGTGCCCGTCTGTTGTGTGACTCTGGTAACTAGAGATCCCTCAGACCCTTTTAGTCAGTGT
GGAAAATCTCTAGCAGGGCCCGTTTAAACCCGCTGATCAGCCTCGACTGTGCCTTCTAGTTGCCAGCCAT
CTGTTGTTTGCCCCTCCCCCGTGCCTTCCTTGACCCTGGAAGGTGCCACTCCCACTGTCCTTTCCTAATA
AAATGAGGAAATTGCATCGCATTGTCTGAGTAGGTGTCATTCTATTCTGGGGGGTGGGGTGGGGCAGGAC
AGCAAGGGGGAGGATTGGGAAGACAATAGCAGGCATGCTGGGGATGCGGTGGGCTCTATGGCTTCTGAGG
CGGAAAGAACCAGCTGGGGCTCTAGGGGGTATCCCC
[124 nt withheld, positions 9417-9540]
C
[91 nt withheld, positions 9542-9632]
A
[49 nt withheld, positions 9634-9682]
CCTTTGACGTTGGAGTCCACGTTCTTT
[37 nt withheld, positions 9710-9746]
ACCCTATCTCGGTCTATTCTTTTGATTTATAAGGGATTTTGCCGATTTCGGCCTATTGGTTAAAAAATGA
GCTGATTTAACAAAAATTTAACGCGAATTAATTCTGTGGAATGTGTGTCAGTTAGGGTGTGGAAAGTCCC
CAGGCTCCCCAGCAGGCAGAAGTATGCAAAGCATGCATCTCAATTAGTCAGCAACCAGGTGTGGAAAGTC
CCCAGGCTCCCCAGCAGGCAGAAGTATGCAAAGCATGCATCTCAATTAGTCAGCAACCATAGTCCCGCCC
CTAACTCCGCCCATCCCGCCCCTAACTCCGCCCAGTTCCGCCCATTCTCCGCCCCATGGCTGACTAATTT
TTTTTATTTATGCAGAGGCCGAGGCCGCCTCTGCCTCTGAGCTATTCCAGAAGTAGTGAGGAGGCTTTTT
TGGAGGCCTAGGCTTTTGCAAAAAGCTCCCGGGAGCTTGTATATCCATTTTCGGATCTGATCAGCACGTG
TTGACAATTAATCATCGGCATAGTATATCGGCATAGTATAATACGACAAGGTGAGGAACTAAACCATGGC
CAAGTTGACCAGTGCCGTTCCGGTGCTCACCGCGCGCGACGTCGCCGGAGCGGTCGAGTTCTGGACCGAC
CGGCTCGGGTTCTCCCGGGACTTCGTGGAGGACGACTTCGCCGGTGTGGTCCGGGACGACGTGACCCTGT
TCATCAGCGCGGTCCAGGACCAGGTGGTGCCGGACAACACCCTGGCCTGGGTGTGGGTGCGCGGCCTGGA
CGAGCTGTACGCCGAGTGGTCGGAGGTCGTGTCCACGAACTTCCGGGACGCCTCCGGGCCGGCCATGACC
GAGATCGGCGAGCAGCCGTGGGGGCGGGAGTTCGCCCTGCGCGACCCGGCCGGCAACTGCGTGCACTTCG
TGGCCGAGGAGCAGGACTGACACGTGCTACGAGATTTCGATTCCACCGCCGCCTTCTATGAAAGGTTGGG
CTTCGGAATCGTTTTCCGGGACGCCGGCTGGATGATCCTCCAGCGCGGGGATCTCATGCTGGAGTTCTTC
GCCCACCCCAACTTGTTTATTGCAGCTTATAATGGTTACAAATAAAGCAATAGCATCACAAATTTCACAA
ATAAAGCATTTTTTTCACTGCATTCTAGTTGTGGTTTGTCCAAACTCATCAATGTATCTTATCATGTCTG
TATACCGTCGACCTCTAGCTAGAGCTTGGCGTAATCATGGTCATAGCTGTTTCCTGTGTGAAATTGTTAT
CCGCTCACAATTCCACACAACATACGAGCCGGAAGCATAAAGTGTAAAGCCTGGGGTGCCTAATGAGTGA
GCTAACTCACATTAATTGCGTTGCGCTCACTGCCCGCTTTCCAGTCGGGAAACCTGTCGTGCCAGCTGCA
TTAATGAATCGGCCAACGCGCGGGGAGAGGCGGTTTGCGTATTGGGCGCTCTTCCGCTTCCTCGCTCACT
GACTCGCTGCGCTCGGTCGTTCGGCTGCGGCGAGCGGTATCAGCTCACTCAAAGGCGGTAATACGGTTAT
CCACAGAATCAGGGGATAACGCAGGAAAGAACATGTGAGCAAAAGGCCAGCAAAAGGCCAGGAACCGTAA
AAAGGCCGCGTTGCTGGCGTTTTTCCATAGGCTCCGCCCCCCTGACGAGCATCACAAAAATCGACGCTCA
AGTCAGAGGTGGCGAAACCCGACAGGACTATAAAGATACCAGGCGTTTCCCCCTGGAAGCTCCCTCGTGC
GCTCTCCTGTTCCGACCCTGCCGCTTACCGGATACCTGTCCGCCTTTCTCCCTTCGGGAAGCGTGGCGCT
TTCTCATAGCTCACGCTGTAGGTATCTCAGTTCGGTGTAGGTCGTTCGCTCCAAGCTGGGCTGTGTGCAC
GAACCCCCCGTTCAGCCCGACCGCTGCGCCTTATCCGGTAACTATCGTCTTGAGTCCAACCCGGTAAGAC
ACGACTTATCGCCACTGGCAGCAGCCACTGGTAACAGGATTAGCAGAGCGAGGTATGTAGGCGGTGCTAC
AGAGTTCTTGAAGTGGTGGCCTAACTACGGCTACACTAGAAGAACAGTATTTGGTATCTGCGCTCTGCTG
AAGCCAGTTACCTTCGGAAAAAGAGTTGGTAGCTCTTGATCCGGCAAACAAACCACCGCTGGTAGCGGTG
GTTTTTTTGTTTGCAAGCAGCAGATTACGCGCAGAAAAAAAGGATCTCAAGAAGATCCTTTGATCTTTTC
TACGGGGTCTGACGCTCAGTGGAACGAAAACTCACGTTAAGGGATTTTGGTCATGAGATTATCAAAAAGG
ATCTTCACCTAGATCCTTTTAAATTAAAAATGAAGTTTTAAATCAATCTAAAGTATATATGAGTAAACTT
GGTCTGACAGTTACCAATGCTTAATCAGTGAGGCACCTATCTCAGCGATCTGTCTATTTCGTTCATCCAT
AGTTGCCTGACTCCCCGTCGTGTAGATAACTACGATACGGGAGGGCTTACCATCTGGCCCCAGTGCTGCA
ATGATACCGCGAGACCCACGCTCACCGGCTCCAGATTTATCAGCAATAAACCAGCCAGCCGGAAGGGCCG
AGCGCAGAAGTGGTCCTGCAACTTTATCCGCCTCCATCCAGTCTATTAATTGTTGCCGGGAAGCTAGAGT
AAGTAGTTCGCCAGTTAATAGTTTGCGCAACGTTGTTGCCATTGCTACAGGCATCGTGGTGTCACGCTCG
TCGTTTGGTATGGCTTCATTCAGCTCCGGTTCCCAACGATCAAGGCGAGTTACATGATCCCCCATGTTGT
GCAAAAAAGCGGTTAGCTCCTTCGGTCCTCCGATCGTTGTCAGAAGTAAGTTGGCCGCAGTGTTATCACT
CATGGTTATGGCAGCACTGCATAATTCTCTTACTGTCATGCCATCCGTAAGATGCTTTTCTGTGACTGGT
GAGTACTCAACCAAGTCATTCTGAGAATAGTGTATGCGGCGACCGAGTTGCTCTTGCCCGGCGTCAATAC
GGGATAATACCGCGCCACATAGCAGAACTTTAAAAGTGCTCATCATTGGAAAACGTTCTTCGGGGCGAAA
ACTCTCAAGGATCTTACCGCTGTTGAGATCCAGTTCGATGTAACCCACTCGTGCACCCAACTGATCTTCA
GCATCTTTTACTTTCACCAGCGTTTCTGGGTGAGCAAAAACAGGAAGGCAAAATGCCGCAAAAAAGGGAA
TAAGGGCGACACGGAAATGTTGAATACTCATACTCTTCCTTTTTCAA
